>Addgene plasmid #1676 | L4753 | depositor full sequence | sequence record 286 | Author sequence
AAGCTTGCATGCCTGCAGGTCGACTCTAGACCGCGGTTTTGGCGCGGATCCCCGGGATTGGCCAAAGGAC
CCAAAGGTATGTTTCGAATGATACTAACATAACATAGAACATTTTCAGGAGGACCCTTGGAGGGTACCTA
ATTTGATCGATAATATGTACATATTTTGTTATTCGTTCCGGTATCGTACCTCCACCTACCATAAATCCCA
TACCCTACATCTTTATCGATTTTTTGCAAATTACGAGCGTTGTAGGGGGCGGAGCGATAGGTCCTATAGG
TTTTGGTATATCATCATTCATTCATTCATTGGTACATTCATTTACCCACCTTCCTCTTTCTGAGCTTCTC
TGGAGTTCTGTGCTTCCTTTTTCCCTTATCTTTATACTGTAATTTTTAACTTTCAGGCATTGATTGGATC
CTATCGATTCGCGGCCGCTGTACACCCGGGTGCCCTATAGTGAGTCGTATTGGTACCGGTAGAAAAAATG
AGTAAAGGAGAAGAACTTTTCACTGGAGTTGTCCCAATTCTTGTTGAATTAGATGGTGATGTTAATGGGC
ACAAATTTTCTGTCAGTGGAGAGGGTGAAGGTGATGCAACATACGGAAAACTTACCCTTAAATTTATTTG
CACTACTGGAAAACTACCTGTTCCATGGGTAAGTTTAAACATATATATACTAACTAACCCTGATTATTTA
AATTTTCAGCCAACACTTGTCACTACTTTCGGTTATGGTCTTCAATGCTTCGCCAGATACCCAGATCATA
TGAAACAGCATGACTTTTTCAAGAGTGCCATGCCCGAAGGTTATGTACAGGAAAGAACTATATTTTTCAA
AGATGACGGGAACTACAAGACACGTAAGTTTAAACAGTTCGGTACTAACTAACCATACATATTTAAATTT
TCAGGTGCTGAAGTCAAGTTTGAAGGTGATACCCTTGTTAATAGAATCGAGTTAAAAGGTATTGATTTTA
AAGAAGATGGAAACATTCTTGGACACAAATTGGAATACAACTATAACTCACACAATGTATACATCATGGC
AGACAAACAAAAGAATGGAATCAAAGTTGTAAGTTTAAACATGATTTTACTAACTAACTAATCTGATTTA
AATTTTCAGAACTTCAAAATTAGACACAACATTGAAGATGGAAGCGTTCAACTAGCAGACCATTATCAAC
AAAATACTCCAATTGGCGATGGCCCTGTCCTTTTACCAGACAACCATTACCTGTCCTACCAATCTGCCCT
TTCGAAAGATCCCAACGAAAAGAGAGACCACATGGTCCTTCTTGAGTTTGTAACAGCTGCTGGGATTACA
CATGGCATGGATGAACTATACAAATAGCATTCGTAGAATTGTAAGTTTAAACTTTCTCATACTAACTAAC
GCGCTCTATTTAAATTTTCAGAATTCCAACTGAGCGCCGGTCGCTACCATTACCAACTTGTCTGGTGTCA
AAAATAATAGGGGCCGCTGTCATCAGAGTAAGTTTAAACTGAGTTCTACTAACTAACGAGTAATATTTAA
ATTTTCAGCATCTCGCGCCCGTGCCTCTGACTTCTAAGTCCAATTACTCTTCAACATCCCTACATGCTCT
TTCTCCCTGTGCTCCCACCCCCTATTTTTGTTATTATCAAAAAACTTCTCTTAATTTCTTTGTTTTTTAG
CTTCTTTTAAGTCACCTCTAACAATGAAATTGTGTAGATTCAAAAATAGAATTAATTCGTAATAAAAAGT
CGAAAAAAATTGTGCTCCCTCCCCCCATTAATAATAATTCTATCCCAAAATCTACACAATGTTCTGTGTA
CACTTCTTATGTTTTTTACTTCTGATAAATTTTTTTGAAACATCATAGAAAAAACCGCACACAAAATACC
TTATCATATGTTACGTTTCAGTTTATGACCGCAATTTTTATTTCTTCGCACGTCTGGGCCTCTCATGACG
TCAAATCATGCTCATCGTGAAAAAGTTTTGGAGTATTTTTGGAATTTTTCAATCAAGTGAAAGTTTATGA
AATTAATTTTCCTGCTTTTGCTTTTTGGGGTTTCCCCTATTGTTTGTCAAGATTTCGAGGACGGCGTTTT
TCTTGCTAAAATCACAAGTATTGATGAGCACGATGCAAGAAAGATCGGAAGAAGGTTTGGGTTTGAGGCT
CAGTGGAAGGTGAGTAGAAGTTGATAATTTGAAAGTGGAGTAGTGTCTATGGGGTTTTTGCCTTAAATGA
CAGAATACATTCCCAATATACCAAACATAACTGTTTCCTACTAGTAAAAAATAAGCAAAGAAATTAGGCG
AACGATGAGAATTGTCCTCGCTTGGGCCCAAAAGGCCTTTTTTTTTTGGCGCCGACGTCAGGTGGCACTT
TTCGGGGAAATGTGCGCGGAACCCCTATTTGTTTATTTTTCTAAATACATTCAAATATGTATCCGCTCAT
GAGACAATAACCCTGATAAATGCTTCAATAATATTGAAAAAGGAAGAGTATGAGTATTCAACATTTCCGT
GTCGCCCTTATTCCCTTTTTTGCGGCATTTTGCCTTCCTGTTTTTGCTCACCCAGAAACGCTGGTGAAAG
TAAAAGATGCTGAAGATCAGTTGGGTGCACGAGTGGGTTACATCGAACTGGATCTCAACAGCGGTAAGAT
CCTTGAGAGTTTTCGCCCCGAAGAACGTTTTCCAATGATGAGCACTTTTAAAGTTCTGCTATGTGGCGCG
GTATTATCCCGTATTGACGCCGGGCAAGAGCAACTCGGTCGCCGCATACACTATTCTCAGAATGACTTGG
TTGAGTACTCACCAGTCACAGAAAAGCATCTTACGGATGGCATGACAGTAAGAGAATTATGCAGTGCTGC
CATAACCATGAGTGATAACACTGCGGCCAACTTACTTCTGACAACGATCGGAGGACCGAAGGAGCTAACC
GCTTTTTTGCACAACATGGGGGATCATGTAACTCGCCTTGATCGTTGGGAACCGGAGCTGAATGAAGCCA
TACCAAACGACGAGCGTGACACCACGATGCCTGTAGCAATGGCAACAACGTTGCGCAAACTATTAACTGG
CGAACTACTTACTCTAGCTTCCCGGCAACAATTAATAGACTGGATGGAGGCGGATAAAGTTGCAGGACCA
CTTCTGCGCTCGGCCCTTCCGGCTGGCTGGTTTATTGCTGATAAATCTGGAGCCGGTGAGCGTGGGTCTC
GCGGTATCATTGCAGCACTGGGGCCAGATGGTAAGCCCTCCCGTATCGTAGTTATCTACACGACGGGGAG
TCAGGCAACTATGGATGAACGAAATAGACAGATCGCTGAGATAGGTGCCTCACTGATTAAGCATTGGTAA
CTGTCAGACCAAGTTTACTCATATATACTTTAGATTGATTTAAAACTTCATTTTTAATTTAAAAGGATCT
AGGTGAAGATCCTTTTTGATAATCTCATGACCAAAATCCCTTAACGTGAGTTTTCGTTCCACTGAGCGTC
AGACCCCGTAGAAAAGATCAAAGGATCTTCTTGAGATCCTTTTTTTCTGCGCGTAATCTGCTGCTTGCAA
ACAAAAAAACCACCGCTACCAGCGGTGGTTTGTTTGCCGGATCAAGAGCTACCAACTCTTTTTCCGAAGG
TAACTGGCTTCAGCAGAGCGCAGATACCAAATACTGTCCTTCTAGTGTAGCCGTAGTTAGGCCACCACTT
CAAGAACTCTGTAGCACCGCCTACATACCTCGCTCTGCTAATCCTGTTACCAGTGGCTGCTGCCAGTGGC
GATAAGTCGTGTCTTACCGGGTTGGACTCAAGACGATAGTTACCGGATAAGGCGCAGCGGTCGGGCTGAA
CGGGGGGTTCGTGCACACAGCCCAGCTTGGAGCGAACGACCTACACCGAACTGAGATACCTACAGCGTGA
GCATTGAGAAAGCGCCACGCTTCCCGAAGGGAGAAAGGCGGACAGGTATCCGGTAAGCGGCAGGGTCGGA
ACAGGAGAGCGCACGAGGGAGCTTCCAGGGGGAAACGCCTGGTATCTTTATAGTCCTGTCGGGTTTCGCC
ACCTCTGACTTGAGCGTCGATTTTTGTGATGCTCGTCAGGGGGGCGGAGCCTATGGAAAAACGCCAGCAA
CGCGGCCTTTTTACGGTTCCTGGCCTTTTGCTGGCCTTTTGCTCACATGTTCTTTCCTGCGTTATCCCCT
GATTCTGTGGATAACCGTATTACCGCCTTTGAGTGAGCTGATACCGCTCGCCGCAGCCGAACGACCGAGC
GCAGCGAGTCAGTGAGCGAGGAAGCGGAAGAGCGCCCAATACGCAAACCGCCTCTCCCCGCGCGTTGGCC
GATTCATTAATGCAGCTGGCACGACAGGTTTCCCGACTGGAAAGCGGGCAGTGAGCGCAACGCAATTAAT
GTGAGTTAGCTCACTCATTAGGCACCCCAGGCTTTACACTTTATGCTTCCGGCTCGTATGTTGTGTGGAA
TTGTGAGCGGATAACAATTTCACACAGGAAACAGCTATGACCATGATTACGCCAAGCTGTAAGTTTAAAC
ATGATCTTACTAACTAACTATTCTCATTTAAATTTTCAGAGCTTAAAAATGGCTGAAATCACTCACAACG
ATGGATACGCTAACAACTTGGAAATGAAAT
Features (pLannotate 1.2.2; 11 found; start..end, strand, type, name):
      1..30      -  misc_feature   MCS (fragment): pUC18/19 multiple cloning site
    454..471     -  promoter       T7 promoter (fragment): promoter for bacteriophage T7 RNA polymerase
    491..1354    +  CDS            cpCitrine: cpCitrine is a basic (constitutively fluorescent) green/yellow fluorescent protein published in 2001, derived from Aequorea victoria.
   2027..2179    +  CDS            aex-5 (fragment): AEX5_CAEEL - Also known as kpc-3 From Caenorhabditis elegans.
   2395..2499    +  promoter       AmpR promoter: bla
   2500..3360    +  CDS            AmpR: β-lactamase; bla; confers resistance to ampicillin, carbenicillin, and related antibiotics
   3531..4119    +  rep_origin     ori: high-copy-number ColE1/pMB1/pBR322/pUC origin of replication
   4302..4394    +  CDS            lacI (fragment): lac repressor; lacI; The lac repressor binds to the lac operator to inhibit transcription in E. coli. This inhibition can be relieved by adding lactose or isopropyl-β-D-thiogalactopyranoside (IPTG).
   4407..4428    +  protein_bind   CAP binding site: CAP binding activates transcription in the presence of cAMP. E. coli catabolite activator protein
   4443..4473    +  promoter       lac promoter: promoter for the E. coli lac operon
   4481..4497    +  protein_bind   lac operator: The lac repressor binds to the lac operator to inhibit transcription in E. coli. This inhibition can be relieved by adding lactose or isopropyl-β-D-thiogalactopyranoside (IPTG). lac repressor encoded by lacI
