[The description below was written by a language model from this plasmid's Addgene catalogue record and pLannotate feature annotations shown in this document.]
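Description:
L4753 (miniprep designation pPD134.99) is an empty-backbone C. elegans expression vector from the 1999 Fire Lab Vector Kit. The catalogue gives its size as about 4.65 kb and lists the parent backbone as unknown. The annotated features point to a pUC-type plasmid: a high-copy ColE1/pMB1 origin, an ampicillin resistance gene (β-lactamase) with its own promoter for selection in E. coli, and remnants of the lac region (a lacI fragment, CAP binding site, lac promoter and operator) next to a fragment of the pUC18/19 multiple cloning site.

No gene of interest is inserted. The payload is a modular reporter cassette whose parts are listed in the catalogue's tag field. It includes pes-10-derived elements (pes10UAS-270 and pes10Tsa), which suggest a pes-10 basal promoter arrangement of the kind used in worm vectors to test enhancer activity of inserted fragments, though the record does not state this explicitly. A T7 promoter fragment lies just upstream of the reporter, annotated on the opposite strand. The reporter is a GFP coding region assembled from segments (gfpN, gfpGLA, gfpT203Y, gfpC) and interrupted by several synthetic introns (the IVS elements), which are generally included to improve expression in C. elegans. The T203Y substitution is characteristic of yellow-shifted GFP variants, which fits the automated annotation matching this CDS to a Citrine-like protein; the "cp" (circularly permuted) label is probably only a best-match artefact. A "decoy" element is also listed without further explanation. The short aex-5 fragment annotated downstream may reflect worm genomic sequence carried in the 3' region, but the record does not identify a 3' UTR. The vector is likely intended for inserting regulatory sequences by restriction cloning to drive yellow fluorescent reporter expression in transgenic worms.
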