Addgene plasmid #1676: L4753
Purpose: (Empty Backbone)
Depositing lab: Andrew Fire. Depositing organization: Carnegie Institution for Science.
Backbone
  Vector backbone: Unknown
  Backbone size (bp): 4656
  Vector type: Worm Expression
Growth in bacteria
  Bacterial resistance: Ampicillin, 100 μg/mL
  Growth temperature: 37°C
  Growth strain: DH5alpha
  Copy number: Unknown
Gene/Insert
  Gene/Insert name: None
  Tag / fusion protein: IVSA, pes10UAS-270, pes10Tsa, T7p, gfpN, IVSR, gfpGLA, IVSS, IVST, gfpT203Y, gfpC, IVSM, IVSL, decoy
  Cloning method: Restriction Enzyme
Terms and licenses: Academic/Nonprofit Terms; Industry Terms: Not Available to Industry
Depositor comments: See Fire Lab Vector Kit Documentation 1999. Fire Lab Miniprep Number pPD134.99, Ligation number L4753.
How to cite: L4753 was a gift from Andrew Fire (Addgene plasmid # 1676 ; http://n2t.net/addgene:1676 ; RRID:Addgene_1676)
