>Addgene plasmid #1676 | L4753 | addgene partial sequence | sequence record 16808 | 1676_m13reverse
CTGATCTTACTAACTAACTATTCTCATTTAAATTTTCAGAGCTTAAAAATGGCTGACCTCACNCACAACG
ATGGATACGCTAACAACTTGGAAATGAAATAAGCTTGCATGCCTGCAGGTCGACTCTAGACCGCGGTTTT
GGCGCGGATCCCCGGGATTGGCCAAAGGACCCAAAGGTATGTTTCGAATGATACTAACATAACATAGAAC
ATTTTCAGGAGGACCCTTGGAGGGTACCTAATTTGATCGATAATATGTACATATTTTGTTATTCGTTCCG
GTATCGTACCTCCACCTACCATAAATCCCATACCCTACATCTTTATCGATTTTTTGCAAATTACGAGCGT
TGTAGGGGGCGGAGCGATAGGTCCTATAGGTTTTGGTATATCATCATTCATTCATTCATTGGTACATTCA
TTTACCCACCTTCCTCTTTCTGAGCTTCTCTGGAGTTCTGTGCTTCCTTTTTCCCTTATCTTTATACTGT
AATTTTTAACTTTCAGGCATTGATTGGATCCTATCGATTCGCGGCCGCTGTACACCCGGGTGCCCTATAG
TGAGTCGTATTGGTACCGGTAGAAAAAATGAGTAAAGGAGAAGAACTTTTCACTGGAGTTGTCCCAATTC
TTGTTGAATTAGATGGTGATGTTAATGGGCACAAATTTTCTGTCAGTGGAGAGGGTGAAGGTGATGCAAC
ATACGGAAAACTTACCCTTAAATTTATTTGCACTACTGGAAAACTACCTGTTCCATGGGTAAGTTTAAAC
ATATATATACTAACTAACCCTGATTATTTAAATTTTCAGCCAACACTTGTCACTACTTTCGGTTATGGTC
TTCAATGCTTCGCCAGATACCCAGATCATATGAAACAGCATGACTTTTTCAAGAGTGCCATGCCCGAAGG
TTATGTACAGGAAAGAACTATATTTTTCAAAGATGACGGGAACTACAAGACACGTAAGTTTAAACAGTTC
GGTACTAACTAACCATACATATTTAAATTTTCAGGTGCTGAAGTCAAGTTTGAAAGGTGAAACCCTTGGT
TAAAAAAANNNGAGTTAAAANGGTATTGNATTTTNAAANNAANAANGGAAACATTTNTNGGAACCNAAAT
TGGGAATACAACCTATAACCCCCCCCANGGTAAACNTCCNNGGGCNAAAAACAAAANAANGGAATCCAAG
GTGGNANGTTTAAACCNGANTTTACCNACNANCNAACCGGAATTAAANTTTNCAAAACNTCAAAATNAAA
CCCACNTNGAAAAGGGNGGGTTCCCTNNCNAACCTTTTTCAAAAAANCNCCNTNGGGNGGGNCGNTTCTT
TANAAAA
